>Addgene plasmid #88849 | Px458-Cas9n-Trp63-Exon4-2sgRNA | addgene partial sequence | sequence record 175016 | Addgene Partial NGS Result
CCTTCGCCCCGTGCCCCGCTCCGCCGCCGCCTCGCGCCGCCCGCCCCGGCTCTGACTGACCGCGTTACTC
CCACAGGTGAGCGGGCGGGACGGCCCTTCTCCTCCGGGCTGTAATTAGCTGAGCAAGAGGTAAGGGTTTA
AGGGATGGTTGGTTGGTGGGGTATTAATGTTTAATTACCTGGAGCACCTGCCTGAAATCACTTTTTTTCA
GGTTGGACCGGTGCCACCATGGACTATAAGGACCACGACGGAGACTACAAGGATCATGATATTGATTACA
AAGACGATGACGATAAGATGGCCCCAAAGAAGAAGCGGAAGGTCGGTATCCACGGAGTCCCAGCAGCCGA
CAAGAAGTACAGCATCGGCCTGGACATCGGCACCAACTCTGTGGGCTGGGCCGTGATCACCGACGAGTAC
AAGGTGCCCAGCAAGAAATTCAAGGTGCTGGGCAACACCGACCGGCACAGCATCAAGAAGAACCTGATCG
GAGCCCTGCTGTTCGACAGCGGCGAAACAGCCGAGGCCACCCGGCTGAAGAGAACCGCCAGAAGAAGATA
CACCAGACGGAAGAACCGGATCTGCTATCTGCAAGAGATCTTCAGCAACGAGATGGCCAAGGTGGACGAC
AGCTTCTTCCACAGACTGGAAGAGTCCTTCCTGGTGGAAGAGGATAAGAAGCACGAGCGGCACCCCATCT
TCGGCAACATCGTGGACGAGGTGGCCTACCACGAGAAGTACCCCACCATCTACCACCTGAGAAAGAAACT
GGTGGACAGCACCGACAAGGCCGACCTGCGGCTGATCTATCTGGCCCTGGCCCACATGATCAAGTTCCGG
GGCCACTTCCTGATCGAGGGCGACCTGAACCCCGACAACAGCGACGTGGACAAGCTGTTCATCCAGCTGG
TGCAGACCTACAACCAGCTGTTCGAGGAAAACCCCATCAACGCCAGCGGCGTGGACGCCAAGGCCATCCT
GTCTGCCAGACTGAGCAAGAGCAGACGGCTGGAAAATCTGATCGCCCAGCTGCCCGGCGAGAAGAAGAAT
GGCCTGTTCGGAAACCTGATTGCCCTGAGCCTGGGCCTGACCCCCAACTTCAAGAGCAACTTCGACCTGG
CCGAGGATGCCAAACTGCAGCTGAGCAAGGACACCTACGACGACGACCTGGACAACCTGCTGGCCCAGAT
CGGCGACCAGTACGCCGACCTGTTTCTGGCCGCCAAGAACCTGTCCGACGCCATCCTGCTGAGCGACATC
CTGAGAGTGAACACCGAGATCACCAAGGCCCCCCTGAGCGCCTCTATGATCAAGAGATACGACGAGCACC
ACCAGGACCTGACCCTGCTGAAAGCTCTCGTGCGGCAGCAGCTGCCTGAGAAGTACAAAGAGATTTTCTT
CGACCAGAGCAAGAACGGCTACGCCGGCTACATTGACGGCGGAGCCAGCCAGGAAGAGTTCTACAAGTTC
ATCAAGCCCATCCTGGAAAAGATGGACGGCACCGAGGAACTGCTCGTGAAGCTGAACAGAGAGGACCTGC
TGCGGAAGCAGCGGACCTTCGACAACGGCAGCATCCCCCACCAGATCCACCTGGGAGAGCTGCACGCCAT
TCTGCGGCGGCAGGAAGATTTTTACCCATTCCTGAAGGACAACCGGGAAAAGATCGAGAAGATCCTGACC
TTCCGCATCCCCTACTACGTGGGCCCTCTGGCCAGGGGAAACAGCAGATTCGCCTGGATGACCAGAAAGA
GCGAGGAAACCATCACCCCCTGGAACTTCGAGGAAGTGGTGGACAAGGGCGCTTCCGCCCAGAGCTTCAT
CGAGCGGATGACCAACTTCGATAAGAACCTGCCCAACGAGAAGGTGCTGCCCAAGCACAGCCTGCTGTAC
GAGTACTTCACCGTGTATAACGAGCTGACCAAAGTGAAATACGTGACCGAGGGAATGAGAAAGCCCGCCT
TCCTGAGCGGCGAGCAGAAAAAGGCCATCGTGGACCTGCTGTTCAAGACCAACCGGAAAGTGACCGTGAA
GCAGCTGAAAGAGGACTACTTCAAGAAAATCGAGTGCTTCGACTCCGTGGAAATCTCCGGCGTGGAAGAT
CGGTTCAACGCCTCCCTGGGCACATACCACGATCTGCTGAAAATTATCAAGGACAAGGACTTCCTGGACA
ATGAGGAAAACGAGGACATTCTGGAAGATATCGTGCTGACCCTGACACTGTTTGAGGACAGAGAGATGAT
CGAGGAACGGCTGAAAACCTATGCCCACCTGTTCGACGACAAAGTGATGAAGCAGCTGAAGCGGCGGAGA
TACACCGGCTGGGGCAGGCTGAGCCGGAAGCTGATCAACGGCATCCGGGACAAGCAGTCCGGCAAGACAA
TCCTGGATTTCCTGAAGTCCGACGGCTTCGCCAACAGAAACTTCATGCAGCTGATCCACGACGACAGCCT
GACCTTTAAAGAGGACATCCAGAAAGCCCAGGTGTCCGGCCAGGGCGATAGCCTGCACGAGCACATTGCC
AATCTGGCCGGCAGCCCCGCCATTAAGAAGGGCATCCTGCAGACAGTGAAGGTGGTGGACGAGCTCGTGA
AAGTGATGGGCCGGCACAAGCCCGAGAACATCGTGATCGAAATGGCCAGAGAGAACCAGACCACCCAGAA
GGGACAGAAGAACAGCCGCGAGAGAATGAAGCGGATCGAAGAGGGCATCAAAGAGCTGGGCAGCCAGATC
CTGAAAGAACACCCCGTGGAAAACACCCAGCTGCAGAACGAGAAGCTGTACCTGTACTACCTGCAGAATG
GGCGGGATATGTACGTGGACCAGGAACTGGACATCAACCGGCTGTCCGACTACGATGTGGACCATATCGT
GCCTCAGAGCTTTCTGAAGGACGACTCCATCGACAACAAGGTGCTGACCAGAAGCGACAAGAACCGGGGC
AAGAGCGACAACGTGCCCTCCGAAGAGGTCGTGAAGAAGATGAAGAACTACTGGCGGCAGCTGCTGAACG
CCAAGCTGATTACCCAGAGAAAGTTCGACAATCTGACCAAGGCCGAGAGAGGCGGCCTGAGCGAACTGGA
TAAGGCCGGCTTCATCAAGAGACAGCTGGTGGAAACCCGGCAGATCACAAAGCACGTGGCACAGATCCTG
GACTCCCGGATGAACACTAAGTACGACGAGAATGACAAGCTGATCCGGGAAGTGAAAGTGATCACCCTGA
AGTCCAAGCTGGTGTCCGATTTCCGGAAGGATTTCCAGTTTTACAAAGTGCGCGAGATCAACAACTACCA
CCACGCCCACGACGCCTACCTGAACGCCGTCGTGGGAACCGCCCTGATCAAAAAGTACCCTAAGCTGGAA
AGCGAGTTCGTGTACGGCGACTACAAGGTGTACGACGTGCGGAAGATGATCGCCAAGAGCGAGCAGGAAA
TCGGCAAGGCTACCGCCAAGTACTTCTTCTACAGCAACATCATGAACTTTTTCAAGACCGAGATTACCCT
GGCCAACGGCGAGATCCGGAAGCGGCCTCTGATCGAGACAAACGGCGAAACCGGGGAGATCGTGTGGGAT
AAGGGCCGGGATTTTGCCACCGTGCGGAAAGTGCTGAGCATGCCCCAAGTGAATATCGTGAAAAAGACCG
AGGTGCAGACAGGCGGCTTCAGCAAAGAGTCTATCCTGCCCAAGAGGAACAGCGATAAGCTGATCGCCAG
AAAGAAGGACTGGGACCCTAAGAAGTACGGCGGCTTCGACAGCCCCACCGTGGCCTATTCTGTGCTGGTG
GTGGCCAAAGTGGAAAAGGGCAAGTCCAAGAAACTGAAGAGTGTGAAAGAGCTGCTGGGGATCACCATCA
TGGAAAGAAGCAGCTTCGAGAAGAATCCCATCGACTTTCTGGAAGCCAAGGGCTACAAAGAAGTGAAAAA
GGACCTGATCATCAAGCTGCCTAAGTACTCCCTGTTCGAGCTGGAAAACGGCCGGAAGAGAATGCTGGCC
TCTGCCGGCGAACTGCAGAAGGGAAACGAACTGGCCCTGCCCTCCAAATATGTGAACTTCCTGTACCTGG
CCAGCCACTATGAGAAGCTGAAGGGCTCCCCCGAGGATAATGAGCAGAAACAGCTGTTTGTGGAACAGCA
CAAGCACTACCTGGACGAGATCATCGAGCAGATCAGCGAGTTCTCCAAGAGAGTGATCCTGGCCGACGCT
AATCTGGACAAAGTGCTGTCCGCCTACAACAAGCACCGGGATAAGCCCATCAGAGAGCAGGCCGAGAATA
TCATCCACCTGTTTACCCTGACCAATCTGGGAGCCCCTGCCGCCTTCAAGTACTTTGACACCACCATCGA
CCGGAAGAGGTACACCAGCACCAAAGAGGTGCTGGACGCCACCCTGATCCACCAGAGCATCACCGGCCTG
TACGAGACACGGATCGACCTGTCTCAGCTGGGAGGCGACAAAAGGCCGGCGGCCACGAAAAAGGCCGGCC
AGGCAAAAAAGAAAAAGGAATTCGGCAGTGGAGAGGGCAGAGGAAGTCTGCTAACATGCGGTGACGTCGA
GGAGAATCCTGGCCCAGTGAGCAAGGGCGAGGAGCTGTTCACCGGGGTGGTGCCCATCCTGGTCGAGCTG
GACGGCGACGTAAACGGCCACAAGTTCAGCGTGTCCGGCGAGGGCGAGGGCGATGCCACCTACGGCAAGC
TGACCCTGAAGTTCATCTGCACCACCGGCAAGCTGCCCGTGCCCTGGCCCACCCTCGTGACCACCCTGAC
CTACGGCGTGCAGTGCTTCAGCCGCTACCCCGACCACATGAAGCAGCACGACTTCTTCAAGTCCGCCATG
CCCGAAGGCTACGTCCAGGAGCGCACCATCTTCTTCAAGGACGACGGCAACTACAAGACCCGCGCCGAGG
TGAAGTTCGAGGGCGACACCCTGGTGAACCGCATCGAGCTGAAGGGCATCGACTTCAAGGAGGACGGCAA
CATCCTGGGGCACAAGCTGGAGTACAACTACAACAGCCACAACGTCTATATCATGGCCGACAAGCAGAAG
AACGGCATCAAGGTGAACTTCAAGATCCGCCACAACATCGAGGACGGCAGCGTGCAGCTCGCCGACCACT
ACCAGCAGAACACCCCCATCGGCGACGGCCCCGTGCTGCTGCCCGACAACCACTACCTGAGCACCCAGTC
CGCCCTGAGCAAAGACCCCAACGAGAAGCGCGATCACATGGTCCTGCTGGAGTTCGTGACCGCCGCCGGG
ATCACTCTCGGCATGGACGAGCTGTACAAGGAATTCTAACTAGAGCTCGCTGATCAGCCTCGACTGTGCC
TTCTAGTTGCCAGCCATCTGTTGTTTGCCCCTCCCCCGTGCCTTCCTTGACCCTGGAAGGTGCCACTCCC
ACTGTCCTTTCCTAATAAAATGAGGAAATTGCATCGCATTGTCTGAGTAGGTGTCATTCTATTCTGGGGG
GTGGGGTGGGGCAGGACAGCAAGGGGGAGGATTGGGAAGAGAATAGCAGGCATGCTGGGGAGCGGCCGCA
GGAACCCCTAGTGATGGAGTTGGCCACTCCCTCTCTGCGCGCTCGCTCGCTCACTGAGGCCGGGCGACCA
AAGGTCGCCCGACGCCCGGGCTTTGCCCGGGCGGCCTCAGTGAGCGAGCGAGCGCGCAGCTGCCTGCAGG
GGCGCCTGATGCGGTATTTTCTCCTTACGCATCTGTGCGGTATTTCACACCGCATA
[95 nt withheld, positions 5727-5821]
T
[46 nt withheld, positions 5823-5868]
C
[141 nt withheld, positions 5870-6010]
CCTTTGACGTTGGAGTCCACGTTCTTT
[37 nt withheld, positions 6038-6074]
ACTCTATCTCGGGCTATTCTTTTGATTTATAAGGGATTTTGCCGATTTCGGTCTATTGGTTAAAAAATGA
GCTGATTTAACAAAAATTTAACGCGAATTTTAACAAAATATTAACGTTTACAATTTTATGGTGCACTCTC
AGTACAATCTGCTCTGATGCCGCATAGTTAAGCCAGCCCCGACACCCGCCAACACCCGCTGACGCGCCCT
GACGGGCTTGTCTGCTCCCGGCATCCGCTTACAGACAAGCTGTGACCGTCTCCGGGAGCTGCATGTGTCA
GAGGTTTTCACCGTCATCACCGAAACGCGCGAGACGAAAGGGCCTCGTGATACGCCTATTTTTATAGGTT
AATGTCATGATAATAATGGTTTCTTAGACGTCAGGTGGCACTTTTCGGGGAAATGTGCGCGGAACCCCTA
TTTGTTTATTTTTCTAAATACATTCAAATATGTATCCGCTCATGAGACAATAACCCTGATAAATGCTTCA
ATAATATTGAAAAAGGAAGAGTATGAGTATTCAACATTTCCGTGTCGCCCTTATTCCCTTTTTTGCGGCA
TTTTGCCTTCCTGTTTTTGCTCACCCAGAAACGCTGGTGAAAGTAAAAGATGCTGAAGATCAGTTGGGTG
CACGAGTGGGTTACATCGAACTGGATCTCAACAGCGGTAAGATCCTTGAGAGTTTTCGCCCCGAAGAACG
TTTTCCAATGATGAGCACTTTTAAAGTTCTGCTATGTGGCGCGGTATTATCCCGTATTGACGCCGGGCAA
GAGCAACTCGGTCGCCGCATACACTATTCTCAGAATGACTTGGTTGAGTACTCACCAGTCACAGAAAAGC
ATCTTACGGATGGCATGACAGTAAGAGAATTATGCAGTGCTGCCATAACCATGAGTGATAACACTGCGGC
CAACTTACTTCTGACAACGATCGGAGGACCGAAGGAGCTAACCGCTTTTTTGCACAACATGGGGGATCAT
GTAACTCGCCTTGATCGTTGGGAACCGGAGCTGAATGAAGCCATACCAAACGACGAGCGTGACACCACGA
TGCCTGTAGCAATGGCAACAACGTTGCGCAAACTATTAACTGGCGAACTACTTACTCTAGCTTCCCGGCA
ACAATTAATAGACTGGATGGAGGCGGATAAAGTTGCAGGACCACTTCTGCGCTCGGCCCTTCCGGCTGGC
TGGTTTATTGCTGATAAATCTGGAGCCGGTGAGCGTGGAAGCCGCGGTATCATTGCAGCACTGGGGCCAG
ATGGTAAGCCCTCCCGTATCGTAGTTATCTACACGACGGGGAGTCAGGCAACTATGGATGAACGAAATAG
ACAGATCGCTGAGATAGGTGCCTCACTGATTAAGCATTGGTAACTGTCAGACCAAGTTTACTCATATATA
CTTTAGATTGATTTAAAACTTCATTTTTAATTTAAAAGGATCTAGGTGAAGATCCTTTTTGATAATCTCA
TGACCAAAATCCCTTAACGTGAGTTTTCGTTCCACTGAGCGTCAGACCCCGTAGAAAAGATCAAAGGATC
TTCTTGAGATCCTTTTTTTCTGCGCGTAATCTGCTGCTTGCAAACAAAAAAACCACCGCTACCAGCGGTG
GTTTGTTTGCCGGATCAAGAGCTACCAACTCTTTTTCCGAAGGTAACTGGCTTCAGCAGAGCGCAGATAC
CAAATACTGTTCTTCTAGTGTAGCCGTAGTTAGGCCACCACTTCAAGAACTCTGTAGCACCGCCTACATA
CCTCGCTCTGCTAATCCTGTTACCAGTGGCTGCTGCCAGTGGCGATAAGTCGTGTCTTACCGGGTTGGAC
TCAAGACGATAGTTACCGGATAAGGCGCAGCGGTCGGGCTGAACGGGGGGTTCGTGCACACAGCCCAGCT
TGGAGCGAACGACCTACACCGAACTGAGATACCTACAGCGTGAGCTATGAGAAAGCGCCACGCTTCCCGA
AGGGAGAAAGGCGGACAGGTATCCGGTAAGCGGCAGGGTCGGAACAGGAGAGCGCACGAGGGAGCTTCCA
GGGGGAAACGCCTGGTATCTTTATAGTCCTGTCGGGTTTCGCCACCTCTGACTTGAGCGTCGATTTTTGT
GATGCTCGTCAGGGGGGCGGAGCCTATGGAAAAACGCCAGCAACGCGGCCTTTTTACGGTTCCTGGCCTT
TTGCTGGCCTTTTGCTCACATGTGAGGGCCTATTTCCCATGATTCCTTCATATTTGCATATACGATACAA
GGCTGTTAGAGAGATAATTGGAATTAATTTGACTGTAAACACAAAGATATTAGTACAAAATACGTGACGT
AGAAAGTAATAATTTCTTGGGTAGTTTGCAGTTTTAAAATTATGTTTTAAAATGGACTATCATATGCTTA
CCGTAACTTGAAAGTATTTCGATTTCTTGGCTTTATATATCTTGTGGAAAGGACGAAACACCGTGGGCCC
GGGTAATCTGTGTGTTTTAGAGCTAGAAATAGCAAGTTAAAATAAGGCTAGTCCGTTATCAACTTGAAAA
AGTGGCACCGAGTCGGTGCTTTTTTGTTTTAGAGCTAGAAATAGCAAGTTAAAATAAGGCTAGTCCGTTT
TTAGCGCGTGCGCCAATTCTGCAGACAAATGGCTCTAGAGGTACCCGTTACATAACTTACGGTAAATGGC
CCGCCTGGCTGACCGCCCAACGACCCCCGCCCATTGACGTCAATAGTAACGCCAATAGGGACTTTCCATT
GACGTCAATGGGTGGAGTATTTACGGTAAACTGCCCACTTGGCAGTACATCAAGTGTATCATATGCCAAG
TACGCCCCCTATTGACGTCAATGACGGTAAATGGCCCGCCTGGCATTGTGCCCAGTACATGACCTTATGG
GACTTTCCTACTTGGCAGTACATCTACGTATTAGTCATCGCTATTACCATGGTCGAGGTGAGCCCCACGT
TCTGCTTCACTCTCCCCATCTCCCCCCCCTCCCCACCCCCAATTTTGTATTTATTTATTTTTTAATTATT
TTGTGC
