[The description below was written by a language model from this plasmid's Addgene catalogue record.]
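Description:
Px458-Cas9n-Trp63-Exon4-2sgRNA is a mammalian CRISPR expression plasmid built on the pSpCas9(BB)-2A-GFP (PX458) backbone and intended for knockout of the mouse Trp63 gene, which encodes the p53-family transcription factor p63. It is propagated in E. coli under ampicillin selection; the record lists the copy number as unknown and does not name the origin of replication.

The PX458 backbone is an all-in-one design in which a guide RNA cassette is expressed alongside Streptococcus pyogenes Cas9 linked to GFP through a 2A self-cleaving peptide. Transfected cells therefore produce nuclease and fluorescent reporter from one transcript and can be identified or sorted by green fluorescence. In the standard backbone the guide is driven by a U6 Pol III promoter, though no feature table is supplied here to confirm the promoters or other elements in this derivative.

The name suggests two departures from the parent vector. "Cas9n" implies the nickase form of Cas9, which cuts only one DNA strand. "2sgRNA" together with "Exon4" implies a guide or guides directed at exon 4 of Trp63, consistent with a paired-nickase strategy in which two offset nicks create a double-strand break with reduced off-target cutting. However, the catalogue entry lists only a single 20-nucleotide guide sequence. Whether the plasmid carries two guide cassettes or is the second of a pair of single-guide plasmids therefore cannot be determined from the record.

The associated publication concerns p53 family members in mesendodermal differentiation of embryonic stem cells, which indicates use in generating Trp63-deficient mouse cells.
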