Addgene plasmid #88849: Px458-Cas9n-Trp63-Exon4-2sgRNA
Purpose: CRISPR KO of Trp63
Depositing lab: Joan Massague. Depositing organization: Memorial Sloan-Kettering Cancer Center. Publication: The p53 Family Coordinates Wnt and Nodal Inputs in Mesendodermal Differentiation of Embryonic Stem Cells. Wang Q, Zou Y, Nowotschin S, Kim SY, Li QV, Soh CL, Su J, Zhang C, Shu W, Xi Q, Huangfu D, Hadjantonakis AK, Massague J. Cell Stem Cell. 2017 Jan 5;20(1):70-86. doi: 10.1016/j.stem.2016.10.002. Epub 2016 Nov 23. PubMed 27889317.
Backbone
  Vector backbone: pSpCas9(BB)-2A-GFP (PX458)
  Vector type: Mammalian Expression, CRISPR
Growth in bacteria
  Bacterial resistance: Ampicillin, 100 μg/mL
  Growth temperature: 37°C
  Growth strain: DH5alpha
  Copy number: Unknown
Gene/Insert
  Gene/Insert name: Trp63
  gRNA/shRNA sequence: TGGGCCCGGGTAATCTGTGT
  Species: M. musculus (mouse)
  Entrez Gene: Trp63 (a.k.a. Ket, P51/P63, P63, P73l, Tp63, Trp53rp1)
Terms and licenses: Academic/Nonprofit Terms; Industry Terms: Not Available to Industry
How to cite: Px458-Cas9n-Trp63-Exon4-2sgRNA was a gift from Joan Massague (Addgene plasmid # 88849 ; http://n2t.net/addgene:88849 ; RRID:Addgene_88849)
